>Addgene plasmid #19074 | Ta1098 D21A | addgene partial sequence | sequence record 24486 | T7 5'-TAATACGACTCACTATAGGG-3'
TGCGNNATTCCCTCTNAATATTTTGTTTACTTTAAGAAGGAGATATACATATGCGCATTTTGGAAGAGGA
TCTTAAGAACAGCACGTACAGAATACGCATTGAAAGCCTGGCCGATCTCTGGTATCTGAGAAATATACTC
TCTGAAGGCGATGAGGTTTCAGCAATCACATTCAGGCGGGTCGAAGAATCAGCCGATGTGCAGAGATCGA
GGGAACGTGAAAGGATCCCGATAACGATAAGACTCAAGGTGGAGAAGATAGAATTCCAGGACTTTGACAA
CAGGCTCCGCATACTCGGAACGGTTATTGAGGGGCCGGAGGATACGAAGGGTAAGCACCAGTCCATAACG
GTCACGGTGGATAGCGAGATATCCATCACCAAGGAATGGGACGACCAGCACATCGATCTTTTGAAAGAGG
CGACGGATGAAAAATACGTTACGGTATATACCGCTGTAGCCATGGATGAGGATGAAGCGCAGATTTTTCT
GATACATCCGTACGGAATCCAGCAGGTCGGCACTGTCTATTCAGGGAGATCCGGTAAATACGCAGAGGGC
AACTATTCCGAAGCCTCATATTTCGATCAGATTGTGACCNGGCTNNAANANCTACCNGCANNGTGTTNTC
TTTATCTCGCCGGATTGCAGGACAGTCCAGTCNGNAGGTCTGCCCCCCANAGAGGGANTAATGTCATCGG
CAGTTTCCGCAAACAGGACTGATTCTGGCGCTGTTATGATTCTACCTCGGCGATGGGCGANCTNTGATAT
GAAGNTCGCNGGACAGAAATGATATTNNGGCCATGAAAAATNGGGTTTNGAGACCANGNAGTNCNANTGG
CCNCACNTTACCNATTNNANGGNGGAAN
