[The description below was written by a language model from this plasmid's Addgene catalogue record.]
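Description:
Ta1098 D21A is a bacterial expression plasmid built on the pET21a(+) backbone (about 5.4 kb without insert) that carries the gene for the Thermoplasma acidophilum cell division protein pelota related protein, an archaeal counterpart of Dom34/Pelota. The roughly 1 kb coding sequence bears a D21A point mutation and was inserted between the NdeI and XhoI sites, both of which remain intact. The plasmid is maintained in E. coli under ampicillin selection and is listed as high copy; DH5alpha is the recorded propagation strain, which serves for cloning and storage rather than expression.

No feature table accompanies the record, so the regulatory elements are inferred from the named backbone. pET21a(+) vectors normally drive the insert from a T7 promoter under lac operator control, which requires a host supplying T7 RNA polymerase for induced expression, and the listed T7 sequencing primer is consistent with this arrangement. The record notes a C-terminal tag on the insert without identifying it. Cloning into XhoI of pET21a(+) commonly places the insert in frame with the vector's C-terminal His tag, but this is not confirmed here.

The Entrez link to yeast DOM34 reflects homology rather than the source of the insert, which is archaeal. The associated work concerns structural and functional analysis of Dom34 as a component of no-go mRNA decay, so this construct is suited to recombinant production of the D21A variant for comparison with the wild-type protein in biochemical or structural studies. The record does not state the specific functional effect of the substitution.
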