Addgene plasmid #19074: Ta1098 D21A
Depositing lab: SeWon Suh. Depositing organization: Seoul National University. Publication: Structural and functional insights into dom34, a key component of no-go mRNA decay. Lee HH, Kim YS, Kim KH, Heo I, Kim SK, Kim O, Kim HK, Yoon JY, Kim HS, Kim do J, Lee SJ, Yoon HJ, Kim SJ, Lee BG, Song HK, Kim VN, Park CM, Suh SW. Mol Cell. 2007 Sep 21. 27(6):938-50. 10.1016/j.molcel.2007.07.019 PubMed 17889667.
Backbone
  Vector backbone: pET21a(+)
  Backbone size w/o insert (bp): 5443
  Vector type: Bacterial Expression
Growth in bacteria
  Bacterial resistance: Ampicillin, 100 μg/mL
  Growth temperature: 37°C
  Growth strain: DH5alpha
  Copy number: High Copy
Gene/Insert
  Gene/Insert name: Cell division protein pelota related protein (alt name: Thermoplasma acidophilum)
  Species: Thermoplasma acidophilum
  Insert size (bp): 1020
  Mutation: D21A
  Entrez Gene: DOM34 (a.k.a. YNL001W)
  Tag / fusion protein: C tag (C terminal on insert)
  Cloning method: Restriction Enzyme; 5′ cloning site NdeI (not destroyed); 3′ cloning site XhoI (not destroyed)
  Sequencing primers: 5′ T7
Terms and licenses: Academic/Nonprofit Terms; Industry Terms: Not Available to Industry
How to cite: Ta1098 D21A was a gift from SeWon Suh (Addgene plasmid # 19074 ; http://n2t.net/addgene:19074 ; RRID:Addgene_19074)
